>Addgene plasmid #20115 | pDUET-ctCPR-A17AMO | addgene partial sequence | sequence record 25825 | 20115 with T7-term
AAGATACACCATTTGGCAGTTTCCAGTNNNNNNGATACAGAATGTNNNNCAGCGGCAGCTGAACATTAGC
CAGGCCCAGCGCGGCGCCAGGACACATGCGGCGACCGGCACCGAACGGCAGGTACTCGTACTCTGCACCC
ATCACAGTCGCGGAGGAGTTCTCAAAGCGTTCCGGGATGAAGGCTTCAGCATCCTTCCAGTATTCTGGGT
CACGGTTAATCGCGAATACGTTAACGATCAGCTTAGTTTTGTTCGGGATGTTGTAGCCCGCCAGATTGAC
AGGTTGACGACACTCACGCGGCAGTACCAGCGGCAGCGGTGGATGCAGGCGCAGGGTTTCTTTGATAACC
ATGTTCAGGTAGCTCAGCTCCTGGATGTCTTCCTCGTGGATTTTCTCTTTACCGTTCAGAGCTTTACGCA
GCTCCGCCTGCACTTTCTCCATCGCCTTCGGACATTTGATCAGCTCGCTGATAGCCCATTCGATCGTAGA
GGAGGAAGNGTCAGTACCGGCACCAAACATGTCCAGGATAATAGCCTTGATGNTGTCGNNNNNCAGCGGG
AATTCCGCAGAGTCTTTCAGANGNNNNCAGTACGTCCAGCAGCGTCTCGTTGGTTTTGCTAGAGGTGTNN
ACAGTATGTTCGGCGACCAGA
