>Addgene plasmid #20115 | pDUET-ctCPR-A17AMO | addgene partial sequence | sequence record 25826 | pBRrevBam 5'-GGTGATGTCGGCGATATAGG-3'
NNNNNCCTNNNGGNGCCGGTGATGCCGGCCACGATGCGTCCGGCGTAGAGGATCGAGATCGATCTCGATC
CCGCGAAATTAATACGACTCACTATAGGGGAATTGTGAGCGGATAACAATTCCCCTCTAGAAATAATTTT
GTTTAACTTTAAGAAGGAGATATACCATGGCGCTGGATAAACTGGATCTGTATGTGATCATTACGCTGGT
AGTTGCGGTTGCTGCTTATTTCGCGAAGAACCAGTTTCTGGACCAGCCGCAGGACACCGGCTTCCTGAAC
ACCGATTCTGGCAGCAACTCTCGTGACGTACTGTCTACCCTGAAGAAGAACAACAAGAACACTCTGCTGC
TGTTCGGCAGCCAGACTGGCACCGCTGAGGATTACGCGAACAAACTGTCTCGTGAACTGCATTCCCGCTT
CGGTCTGAAGACTATGGTTGCGGATTTCGCAGACTACGACTGGGACAATTTCGGCGACATCACCGAAGAC
ATCCTGGTGTTCTTTATCGTGGCCACGTACGGCGAAGGCGAACCGACCGATAACGCAGATGAATTTCACA
CGTGGCTGACGGAGGAGGCTGACACCCTGTCCACCCTGAAGTACACCGTTTTCGGTCTGGGTAACAGCAC
CTATGAGTTCTTCAACGCTATCGGTCGTAAATTTGACCGTCTGCTGTCTGAAAAGGGTGGTGATCGTTTC
GCGGAATATGCTGAAGGCGATGACGGTACTGGTACTCTGGATGAAGATTCATGGCTTGAAAGACACGTTT
TCGATGCACTGAAGACNNANCTGATTTCGAGGAGAAAGNNCTGAAGTACGACCGACGNNA
