[The description below was written by a language model from this plasmid's Addgene catalogue record.]
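Description:
pDUET-ctCPR-A17AMO is a bacterial co-expression plasmid built on the Novagen pETDuet-1 backbone (5,420 bp without insert) and classed as a bacterial expression and synthetic biology vector. It is selected with ampicillin and is recorded as low copy. No feature table is provided, so the exact positions of regulatory elements are not documented. In general, pETDuet-1 is a two-cassette vector in which each of two cloning sites sits behind its own T7 promoter/lac operator. This lets two open reading frames be expressed from one plasmid in E. coli hosts that supply T7 RNA polymerase.

The payload consists of two genes inserted by restriction cloning: a cytochrome P450 reductase (CPR) from Candida tropicalis and amorphadiene oxidase (AMO) from Artemisia annua. AMO is a plant P450 that oxidises the sesquiterpene amorphadiene on the route to artemisinic acid. Like other eukaryotic P450s, it needs a partner reductase to pass electrons from NADPH, which explains the pairing of the two enzymes on one plasmid. The "A17" in the name suggests a particular engineered variant of AMO, probably at the N-terminus, but the record does not define the modification. It also does not state which gene occupies which cloning site, or whether either protein carries a tag.

The associated publication concerns engineering E. coli to produce functionalised terpenoids using plant P450s. The plasmid is therefore intended to provide the P450 oxidation step in a bacterial host that makes amorphadiene, presumably from separate pathway constructs not described here.
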