Addgene plasmid #20115: pDUET-ctCPR-A17AMO
Depositing lab: Jay Keasling. Depositing organization: University of California, Berkeley. Publication: Engineering Escherichia coli for production of functionalized terpenoids using plant P450s. Chang MC, Eachus RA, Trieu W, Ro DK, Keasling JD. Nat Chem Biol. 2007 May . 3(5):274-7. 10.1038/nchembio875 PubMed 17438551.
Backbone
  Vector backbone: pETDuet-1
  Backbone manufacturer: Novagen
  Backbone size w/o insert (bp): 5420
  Vector type: Bacterial Expression, Synthetic Biology
Growth in bacteria
  Bacterial resistance: Ampicillin, 100 μg/mL
  Growth temperature: 37°C
  Growth strain: DH5alpha
  Copy number: Low Copy
Gene/Insert
  Gene/Insert name: p450 reductase and amorphadiene oxidase (alt name: CPR, AMO)
  Species: C. tropicalis, A. annua
  Cloning method: Restriction Enzyme
  Sequencing primers: 5′ n/a
Terms and licenses: Academic/Nonprofit Terms; Industry Terms: Not Available to Industry
How to cite: pDUET-ctCPR-A17AMO was a gift from Jay Keasling (Addgene plasmid # 20115 ; http://n2t.net/addgene:20115 ; RRID:Addgene_20115)
